Addgene plasmid #158021: Expression_vector_RO2_20
Purpose: Expression vector for the de novo designed protein Expression_vector_RO2_20
Depositing lab: Tanja Kortemme. Depositing organization: University of California, San Francisco (UCSF). Publication: Expanding the space of protein geometries by computational design of de novo fold families. Pan X, Thompson MC, Zhang Y, Liu L, Fraser JS, Kelly MJS, Kortemme T. Science. 2020 Aug 28;369(6507):1132-1136. doi: 10.1126/science.abc0881. PubMed 32855341.
Backbone
  Vector backbone: pET-28a(+)
  Vector type: Bacterial Expression
Growth in bacteria
  Bacterial resistance: Kanamycin, 50 μg/mL
  Growth temperature: 37°C
  Growth strain: DH5alpha
  Copy number: High Copy
Gene/Insert
  Gene/Insert name: de novo designed protein RO2_20
  Species: Synthetic
  Tag / fusion protein: 6x His tag (N terminal on insert)
  Cloning method: Restriction Enzyme; 5′ cloning site NdeI (not destroyed); 3′ cloning site XhoI (not destroyed)
Terms and licenses: Academic/Nonprofit Terms; Industry Terms: Not Available to Industry
Depositor comments: Please visit https://www.biorxiv.org/content/10.1101/2020.04.14.041772v1 for bioRxiv preprint.
How to cite: Expression_vector_RO2_20 was a gift from Tanja Kortemme (Addgene plasmid # 158021 ; http://n2t.net/addgene:158021 ; RRID:Addgene_158021)
