[The description below was written by a language model from this plasmid's Addgene catalogue record and pLannotate feature annotations shown in this document.]
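Description:
Expression_vector_RO2_20 is a bacterial expression plasmid built on the pET-28a(+) backbone (about 5.6 kb in the sequenced record) that encodes RO2_20, a synthetic, computationally designed de novo protein. The coding sequence was inserted between the NdeI and XhoI sites, both of which were preserved. It therefore lies downstream of the vector's T7 promoter, lac operator and T7 gene 10 ribosome binding site, and upstream of the T7 terminator. The insert itself is not annotated in the feature table, but it corresponds to the unannotated gap between the thrombin cleavage site and the downstream vector-derived His-tag sequence.

The protein is recorded as carrying an N-terminal 6xHis tag. The short His-containing fragment followed by a thrombin site upstream of the insert fits this, allowing metal-affinity purification and optional tag removal by protease. A second His-tag fragment lies just after the XhoI side of the insert, as is normal for pET-28a, but the record does not say whether it is translated or whether a stop codon precedes it. Several other annotations, such as the capTEV, SET1 and tetracycline-resistance fragments, are partial matches to backbone sequence rather than functional elements.

Transcription depends on T7 RNA polymerase supplied by a suitable E. coli host. It is repressed by the plasmid-encoded lacI product acting at the lac operator and is relieved by IPTG. The plasmid is selected with kanamycin through the aph(3')-Ia gene and replicates from a pBR322-type origin accompanied by the bom and rop elements, although the catalogue lists it as high copy. An f1 origin is also present. The construct is intended for producing the designed protein in bacteria, which supports experimental characterisation of de novo designed fold families.
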