Features (pLannotate 1.2.2; 20 found; start..end, strand, type, name):
      1..19      +  promoter       T7 promoter: promoter for bacteriophage T7 RNA polymerase
     20..44      +  protein_bind   lac operator: The lac repressor binds to the lac operator to inhibit transcription in E. coli. This inhibition can be relieved by adding lactose or isopropyl-β-D-thiogalactopyranoside (IPTG). lac repressor encoded by lacI
     59..81      +  RBS            RBS: efficient ribosome binding site from bacteriophage T7 gene 10 (Olins and Rangwala, 1989)
    100..116     +  CDS            capTEV™ (fragment): composite tag for in vivo biotinylation, TEV protease cleavage, and 6xHis tagging
    127..144     +  CDS            thrombin site: thrombin recognition and cleavage site
    460..477     +  CDS            9xHis (fragment): 9xHis affinity tag
    487..536     +  CDS            SET1 (fragment): solubility-enhancement tag derived from T7 phage gene 10B
    544..591     +  terminator     T7 terminator: transcription terminator for bacteriophage T7 RNA polymerase
    628..1056    +  rep_origin     f1 ori (sequence partly withheld): f1 bacteriophage origin of replication; arrow indicates direction of (+) strand synthesis
   1109..1166    +  promoter       AmpR promoter (fragment): bla
   1175..1990    -  CDS            KanR: aminoglycoside phosphotransferase; aph(3')-Ia; confers resistance to kanamycin in bacteria or G418 (Geneticin®) in eukaryotes
   2112..2700    +  rep_origin     ori: high-copy-number ColE1/pMB1/pBR322/pUC origin of replication
   2886..3025    -  misc_feature   bom: basis of mobility region from pBR322
   3127..3318    -  CDS            rop: Rop protein, which maintains plasmids at low copy number; rop
   3335..3715    +  CDS            YPB1_ECOLX: Protein predicted: Swiss-Prot protein existence level 4. From Escherichia coli.
   3787..4078    -  CDS            TcR (fragment): tetracycline efflux protein; tet; confers resistance to tetracycline
   4093..4114    -  protein_bind   CAP binding site: CAP binding activates transcription in the presence of cAMP. E. coli catabolite activator protein
   4127..5209    -  CDS            lacI: lac repressor; lacI; The lac repressor binds to the lac operator to inhibit transcription in E. coli. This inhibition can be relieved by adding lactose or isopropyl-β-D-thiogalactopyranoside (IPTG).
   5210..5287    -  promoter       lacI promoter: lacI
   5295..5574    -  CDS            TcR (fragment): tetracycline efflux protein; tet; confers resistance to tetracycline
>Addgene plasmid #158021 | Expression_vector_RO2_20 | addgene full sequence | sequence record 309535 | Addgene NGS Result
TAATACGACTCACTATAGGGGAATTGTGAGCGGATAACAATTCCCCTCTAGAAATAATTTTGTTTAACTT
TAAGAAGGAGATATACCATGGGCAGCAGCCATCATCATCATCATCACAGCAGCGGCCTGGTGCCGCGCGG
CAGCCATATGGGATTATTGGTCCTCATTTGGTCGAATGACAAGAAGCTCATCGAGGAAGCTCGCAAGATG
GCTGAGAAGGCCAATCTCTACCTCTTGACGCTCGAAACTGACGACAAGAAGATCGAGGACATCTTAAAGT
CGCTCGGGCCGCCCGTTAAGATCCTCGTTCTCTTAGAGGACACAAAGGACGCCGACAAGGTCAAGAAGGA
GATCGAGAAGAAGGCCCGCAAGAAGAATTTACCCGTACGCATCCGCAAGGTAACTTCGCCAGACGAGGCA
AAGCGCTGGATCAAGGAGTTCAGTGAGGAGTGACTCGAGCACCACCACCACCACCACTGAGATCCGGCTG
CTAACAAAGCCCGAAAGGAAGCTGAGTTGGCTGCTGCCACCGCTGAGCAATAACTAGCATAACCCCTTGG
GGCCTCTAAACGGGTCTTGAGGGGTTTTTTGCTGAAAGGAGGAACTATATCCGGATTGGCGAATGGG
[124 nt withheld, positions 628-751]
C
[91 nt withheld, positions 753-843]
A
[49 nt withheld, positions 845-893]
CCTTTGACGTTGGAGTCCACGTTCTTT
[37 nt withheld, positions 921-957]
ACCCTATCTCGGTCTATTCTTTTGATTTATAAGGGATTTTGCCGATTTCGGCCTATTGGTTAAAAAATGA
GCTGATTTAACAAAAATTTAACGCGAATTTTAACAAAATATTAACGCTTACAATTTAGGTGGCACTTTTC
GGGGAAATGTGCGCGGAACCCCTATTTGTTTATTTTTCTAAATACATTCAAATATGTATCCGCTCATGAA
TTAATTCTTAGAAAAACTCATCGAGCATCAAATGAAACTGCAATTTATTCATATCAGGATTATCAATACC
ATATTTTTGAAAAAGCCGTTTCTGTAATGAAGGAGAAAACTCACCGAGGCAGTTCCATAGGATGGCAAGA
TCCTGGTATCGGTCTGCGATTCCGACTCGTCCAACATCAATACAACCTATTAATTTCCCCTCGTCAAAAA
TAAGGTTATCAAGTGAGAAATCACCATGAGTGACGACTGAATCCGGTGAGAATGGCAAAAGTTTATGCAT
TTCTTTCCAGACTTGTTCAACAGGCCAGCCATTACGCTCGTCATCAAAATCACTCGCATCAACCAAACCG
TTATTCATTCGTGATTGCGCCTGAGCGAGACGAAATACGCGATCGCTGTTAAAAGGACAATTACAAACAG
GAATCGAATGCAACCGGCGCAGGAACACTGCCAGCGCATCAACAATATTTTCACCTGAATCAGGATATTC
TTCTAATACCTGGAATGCTGTTTTCCCGGGGATCGCAGTGGTGAGTAACCATGCATCATCAGGAGTACGG
ATAAAATGCTTGATGGTCGGAAGAGGCATAAATTCCGTCAGCCAGTTTAGTCTGACCATCTCATCTGTAA
CATCATTGGCAACGCTACCTTTGCCATGTTTCAGAAACAACTCTGGCGCATCGGGCTTCCCATACAATCG
ATAGATTGTCGCACCTGATTGCCCGACATTATCGCGAGCCCATTTATACCCATATAAATCAGCATCCATG
TTGGAATTTAATCGCGGCCTAGAGCAAGACGTTTCCCGTTGAATATGGCTCATAACACCCCTTGTATTAC
TGTTTATGTAAGCAGACAGTTTTATTGTTCATGACCAAAATCCCTTAACGTGAGTTTTCGTTCCACTGAG
CGTCAGACCCCGTAGAAAAGATCAAAGGATCTTCTTGAGATCCTTTTTTTCTGCGCGTAATCTGCTGCTT
GCAAACAAAAAAACCACCGCTACCAGCGGTGGTTTGTTTGCCGGATCAAGAGCTACCAACTCTTTTTCCG
AAGGTAACTGGCTTCAGCAGAGCGCAGATACCAAATACTGTCCTTCTAGTGTAGCCGTAGTTAGGCCACC
ACTTCAAGAACTCTGTAGCACCGCCTACATACCTCGCTCTGCTAATCCTGTTACCAGTGGCTGCTGCCAG
TGGCGATAAGTCGTGTCTTACCGGGTTGGACTCAAGACGATAGTTACCGGATAAGGCGCAGCGGTCGGGC
TGAACGGGGGGTTCGTGCACACAGCCCAGCTTGGAGCGAACGACCTACACCGAACTGAGATACCTACAGC
GTGAGCTATGAGAAAGCGCCACGCTTCCCGAAGGGAGAAAGGCGGACAGGTATCCGGTAAGCGGCAGGGT
CGGAACAGGAGAGCGCACGAGGGAGCTTCCAGGGGGAAACGCCTGGTATCTTTATAGTCCTGTCGGGTTT
CGCCACCTCTGACTTGAGCGTCGATTTTTGTGATGCTCGTCAGGGGGGCGGAGCCTATGGAAAAACGCCA
GCAACGCGGCCTTTTTACGGTTCCTGGCCTTTTGCTGGCCTTTTGCTCACATGTTCTTTCCTGCGTTATC
CCCTGATTCTGTGGATAACCGTATTACCGCCTTTGAGTGAGCTGATACCGCTCGCCGCAGCCGAACGACC
GAGCGCAGCGAGTCAGTGAGCGAGGAAGCGGAAGAGCGCCTGATGCGGTATTTTCTCCTTACGCATCTGT
GCGGTATTTCACACCGCAATGGTGCACTCTCAGTACAATCTGCTCTGATGCCGCATAGTTAAGCCAGTAT
ACACTCCGCTATCGCTACGTGACTGGGTCATGGCTGCGCCCCGACACCCGCCAACACCCGCTGACGCGCC
CTGACGGGCTTGTCTGCTCCCGGCATCCGCTTACAGACAAGCTGTGACCGTCTCCGGGAGCTGCATGTGT
CAGAGGTTTTCACCGTCATCACCGAAACGCGCGAGGCAGCTGCGGTAAAGCTCATCAGCGTGGTCGTGAA
GCGATTCACAGATGTCTGCCTGTTCATCCGCGTCCAGCTCGTTGAGTTTCTCCAGAAGCGTTAATGTCTG
GCTTCTGATAAAGCGGGCCATGTTAAGGGCGGTTTTTTCCTGTTTGGTCACTGATGCCTCCGTGTAAGGG
GGATTTCTGTTCATGGGGGTAATGATACCGATGAAACGAGAGAGGATGCTCACGATACGGGTTACTGATG
ATGAACATGCCCGGTTACTGGAACGTTGTGAGGGTAAACAACTGGCGGTATGGATGCGGCGGGACCAGAG
AAAAATCACTCAGGGTCAATGCCAGCGCTTCGTTAATACAGATGTAGGTGTTCCACAGGGTAGCCAGCAG
CATCCTGCGATGCAGATCCGGAACATAATGGTGCAGGGCGCTGACTTCCGCGTTTCCAGACTTTACGAAA
CACGGAAACCGAAGACCATTCATGTTGTTGCTCAGGTCGCAGACGTTTTGCAGCAGCAGTCGCTTCACGT
TCGCTCGCGTATCGGTGATTCATTCTGCTAACCAGTAAGGCAACCCCGCCAGCCTAGCCGGGTCCTCAAC
GACAGGAGCACGATCATGCGCACCCGTGGGGCCGCCATGCCGGCGATAATGGCCTGCTTCTCGCCGAAAC
GTTTGGTGGCGGGACCAGTGACGAAGGCTTGAGCGAGGGCGTGCAAGATTCCGAATACCGCAAGCGACAG
GCCGATCATCGTCGCGCTCCAGCGAAAGCGGTCCTCGCCGAAAATGACCCAGAGCGCTGCCGGCACCTGT
CCTACGAGTTGCATGATAAAGAAGACAGTCATAAGTGCGGCGACGATAGTCATGCCCCGCGCCCACCGGA
AGGAGCTGACTGGGTTGAAGGCTCTCAAGGGCATCGGTCGAGATCCCGGTGCCTAATGAGTGAGCTAACT
TACATTAATTGCGTTGCGCTCACTGCCCGCTTTCCAGTCGGGAAACCTGTCGTGCCAGCTGCATTAATGA
ATCGGCCAACGCGCGGGGAGAGGCGGTTTGCGTATTGGGCGCCAGGGTGGTTTTTCTTTTCACCAGTGAG
ACGGGCAACAGCTGATTGCCCTTCACCGCCTGGCCCTGAGAGAGTTGCAGCAAGCGGTCCACGCTGGTTT
GCCCCAGCAGGCGAAAATCCTGTTTGATGGTGGTTAACGGCGGGATATAACATGAGCTGTCTTCGGTATC
GTCGTATCCCACTACCGAGATATCCGCACCAACGCGCAGCCCGGACTCGGTAATGGCGCGCATTGCGCCC
AGCGCCATCTGATCGTTGGCAACCAGCATCGCAGTGGGAACGATGCCCTCATTCAGCATTTGCATGGTTT
GTTGAAAACCGGACATGGCACTCCAGTCGCCTTCCCGTTCCGCTATCGGCTGAATTTGATTGCGAGTGAG
ATATTTATGCCAGCCAGCCAGACGCAGACGCGCCGAGACAGAACTTAATGGGCCCGCTAACAGCGCGATT
TGCTGGTGACCCAATGCGACCAGATGCTCCACGCCCAGTCGCGTACCGTCTTCATGGGAGAAAATAATAC
TGTTGATGGGTGTCTGGTCAGAGACATCAAGAAATAACGCCGGAACATTAGTGCAGGCAGCTTCCACAGC
AATGGCATCCTGGTCATCCAGCGGATAGTTAATGATCAGCCCACTGACGCGTTGCGCGAGAAGATTGTGC
ACCGCCGCTTTACAGGCTTCGACGCCGCTTCGTTCTACCATCGACACCACCACGCTGGCACCCAGTTGAT
CGGCGCGAGATTTAATCGCCGCGACAATTTGCGACGGCGCGTGCAGGGCCAGACTGGAGGTGGCAACGCC
AATCAGCAACGACTGTTTGCCCGCCAGTTGTTGTGCCACGCGGTTGGGAATGTAATTCAGCTCCGCCATC
GCCGCTTCCACTTTTTCCCGCGTTTTCGCAGAAACGTGGCTGGCCTGGTTCACCACGCGGGAAACGGTCT
GATAAGAGACACCGGCATACTCTGCGACATCGTATAACGTTACTGGTTTCACATTCACCACCCTGAATTG
ACTCTCTTCCGGGCGCTATCATGCCATACCGCGAAAGGTTTTGCGCCATTCGATGGTGTCCGGGATCTCG
ACGCTCTCCCTTATGCGACTCCTGCATTAGGAAGCAGCCCAGTAGTAGGTTGAGGCCGTTGAGCACCGCC
GCCGCAAGGAATGGTGCATGCAAGGAGATGGCGCCCAACAGTCCCCCGGCCACGGGGCCTGCCACCATAC
CCACGCCGAAACAAGCGCTCATGAGCCCGAAGTGGCGAGCCCGATCTTCCCCATCGGTGATGTCGGCGAT
ATAGGCGCCAGCAACCGCACCTGTGGCGCCGGTGATGCCGGCCACGATGCGTCCGGCGTAGAGGATCGAG
ATCTCGATCCCGCGAAAT
