>Addgene plasmid #158021 | Expression_vector_RO2_20 | depositor partial sequence | sequence record 304958 | de novo designed protein RO2_20
GGATTATTGGTCCTCATTTGGTCGAATGACAAGAAGCTCATCGAGGAAGCTCGCAAGATGGCTGAGAAGG
CCAATCTCTACCTCTTGACGCTCGAAACTGACGACAAGAAGATCGAGGACATCTTAAAGTCGCTCGGGCC
GCCCGTTAAGATCCTCGTTCTCTTAGAGGACACAAAGGACGCCGACAAGGTCAAGAAGGAGATCGAGAAG
AAGGCCCGCAAGAAGAATTTACCCGTACGCATCCGCAAGGTAACTTCGCCAGACGAGGCAAAGCGCTGGA
TCAAGGAGTTCAGTGAGGAGTGA
